Addgene plasmid #224139: GLB10_MS
Purpose: IPTG-inducible expression of C. elegans protein GLB-10 with a His tag
Depositing lab: Katherine Walstrom. Depositing organization: New College of Florida. Publication: UV-Visible Heme Absorbance Spectroscopic Characterization of Caenorhabditis elegans Globin Proteins GLB-10 and GLB-31. McAllister A, Walstrom K. Mendeley Data. 2025 Jan 2; V1. doi: 10.17632/td8sy4xfmp.1.
Backbone
  Vector backbone: pET303/CT-His
  Vector type: Bacterial Expression
Growth in bacteria
  Bacterial resistance: Ampicillin, 100 μg/mL
  Growth temperature: 37°C
  Growth strain: DH5alpha
  Copy number: Low Copy
Gene/Insert
  Gene/Insert name: GLB-10
  Species: C. elegans (nematode)
  Tag / fusion protein: LeuGlu-6xHis (C terminal on insert)
  Cloning method: Gibson Cloning
  Sequencing primers: 5′ T7
Terms and licenses: Academic/Nonprofit Terms; Industry Terms: Not Available to Industry
How to cite: GLB10_MS was a gift from Katherine Walstrom (Addgene plasmid # 224139 ; http://n2t.net/addgene:224139 ; RRID:Addgene_224139)
