[The description below was written by a language model from this plasmid's Addgene catalogue record and pLannotate feature annotations shown in this document.]
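Description:
GLB10_MS is a bacterial expression plasmid built on the pET303/CT-His backbone for IPTG-inducible production of the Caenorhabditis elegans globin GLB-10 carrying a C-terminal Leu-Glu-6xHis tag. The insert was introduced by Gibson cloning. In the 5,955 nt sequenced record, the expression cassette runs on the reverse strand. It begins with a T7 promoter immediately followed by a lac operator and the efficient ribosome binding site from T7 gene 10. Next comes an unannotated stretch of roughly 600 nt that corresponds in position to the GLB-10 coding region, although the feature table does not label the insert itself. A histidine tag and the T7 terminator close the cassette. The annotation tool calls the tag a fragment of a 9xHis tag, and its 18 nt length fits the catalogued 6xHis. A short match to a T7 gene 10-derived solubility tag lies between the His tag and the terminator and is probably just residual pET vector sequence.

The plasmid carries its own lacI gene and promoter, so lac repressor holds the T7lac promoter off until IPTG is added. Transcription requires a host that supplies T7 RNA polymerase. Replication relies on a pBR322-type ColE1 origin accompanied by rop and the bom region, consistent with the low copy number listed. Selection is by ampicillin through the bla gene. An f1 origin and nonfunctional fragments of the tetracycline resistance gene are also present as backbone remnants. The His tag allows metal-affinity purification of the recombinant protein, and the associated dataset concerns UV-visible heme absorbance spectroscopy of GLB-10 and GLB-31.
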