Features (pLannotate 1.2.2; 18 found; start..end, strand, type, name):
    490..511     +  protein_bind   CAP binding site: CAP binding activates transcription in the presence of cAMP. E. coli catabolite activator protein
    526..817     +  CDS            TcR (fragment): tetracycline efflux protein; tet; confers resistance to tetracycline
    889..1269    -  CDS            YPB1_ECOLX: Protein predicted: Swiss-Prot protein existence level 4. From Escherichia coli.
   1286..1477    +  CDS            rop: Rop protein, which maintains plasmids at low copy number; rop
   1579..1718    +  misc_feature   bom: basis of mobility region from pBR322
   1904..2492    -  rep_origin     ori: high-copy-number ColE1/pMB1/pBR322/pUC origin of replication
   2663..3523    -  CDS            AmpR: β-lactamase; bla; confers resistance to ampicillin, carbenicillin, and related antibiotics
   3524..3628    -  promoter       AmpR promoter: bla
   3681..4109    -  rep_origin     f1 ori (sequence partly withheld): f1 bacteriophage origin of replication; arrow indicates direction of (+) strand synthesis
   4146..4193    -  terminator     T7 terminator: transcription terminator for bacteriophage T7 RNA polymerase
   4201..4250    -  CDS            SET1 (fragment): solubility-enhancement tag derived from T7 phage gene 10B
   4260..4277    -  CDS            9xHis (fragment): 9xHis affinity tag
   4884..4904    -  RBS            RBS: efficient ribosome binding site from bacteriophage T7 gene 10 (Olins and Rangwala, 1989)
   4920..4944    -  protein_bind   lac operator: The lac repressor binds to the lac operator to inhibit transcription in E. coli. This inhibition can be relieved by adding lactose or isopropyl-β-D-thiogalactopyranoside (IPTG). lac repressor encoded by lacI
   4945..4963    -  promoter       T7 promoter: promoter for bacteriophage T7 RNA polymerase
   4985..5264    +  CDS            TcR (fragment): tetracycline efflux protein; tet; confers resistance to tetracycline
   5272..5349    +  promoter       lacI promoter: lacI
   5350..477     +  CDS            lacI (across the origin): lac repressor; lacI; The lac repressor binds to the lac operator to inhibit transcription in E. coli. This inhibition can be relieved by adding lactose or isopropyl-β-D-thiogalactopyranoside (IPTG).
>Addgene plasmid #224139 | GLB10_MS | addgene full sequence | sequence record 444368 | Addgene NGS Result
AAATATCTCACTCGCAATCAAATTCAGCCGATAGCGGAACGGGAAGGCGACTGGAGTGCCATGTCCGGTT
TTCAACAAACCATGCAAATGCTGAATGAGGGCATCGTTCCCACTGCGATGCTGGTTGCCAACGATCAGAT
GGCGCTGGGCGCAATGCGCGCCATTACCGAGTCCGGGCTGCGCGTTGGTGCGGATATCTCGGTAGTGGGA
TACGACGATACCGAAGACAGCTCATGTTATATCCCGCCGTTAACCACCATCAAACAGGATTTTCGCCTGC
TGGGGCAAACCAGCGTGGACCGCTTGCTGCAACTCTCTCAGGGCCAGGCGGTGAAGGGCAATCAGCTGTT
GCCCGTCTCACTGGTGAAAAGAAAAACCACCCTGGCGCCCAATACGCAAACCGCCTCTCCCCGCGCGTTG
GCCGATTCATTAATGCAGCTGGCACGACAGGTTTCCCGACTGGAAAGCGGGCAGTGAGCGCAACGCAATT
AATGTAAGTTAGCTCACTCATTAGGCACCGGGATCTCGACCGATGCCCTTGAGAGCCTTCAACCCAGTCA
GCTCCTTCCGGTGGGCGCGGGGCATGACTATCGTCGCCGCACTTATGACTGTCTTCTTTATCATGCAACT
CGTAGGACAGGTGCCGGCAGCGCTCTGGGTCATTTTCGGCGAGGACCGCTTTCGCTGGAGCGCGACGATG
ATCGGCCTGTCGCTTGCGGTATTCGGAATCTTGCACGCCCTCGCTCAAGCCTTCGTCACTGGTCCCGCCA
CCAAACGTTTCGGCGAGAAGCAGGCCATTATCGCCGGCATGGCGGCCCCACGGGTGCGCATGATCGTGCT
CCTGTCGTTGAGGACCCGGCTAGGCTGGCGGGGTTGCCTTACTGGTTAGCAGAATGAATCACCGATACGC
GAGCGAACGTGAAGCGACTGCTGCTGCAAAACGTCTGCGACCTGAGCAACAACATGAATGGTCTTCGGTT
TCCGTGTTTCGTAAAGTCTGGAAACGCGGAAGTCAGCGCCCTGCACCATTATGTTCCGGATCTGCATCGC
AGGATGCTGCTGGCTACCCTGTGGAACACCTACATCTGTATTAACGAAGCGCTGGCATTGACCCTGAGTG
ATTTTTCTCTGGTCCCGCCGCATCCATACCGCCAGTTGTTTACCCTCACAACGTTCCAGTAACCGGGCAT
GTTCATCATCAGTAACCCGTATCGTGAGCATCCTCTCTCGTTTCATCGGTATCATTACCCCCATGAACAG
AAATCCCCCTTACACGGAGGCATCAGTGACCAAACAGGAAAAAACCGCCCTTAACATGGCCCGCTTTATC
AGAAGCCAGACATTAACGCTTCTGGAGAAACTCAACGAGCTGGACGCGGATGAACAGGCAGACATCTGTG
AATCGCTTCACGACCACGCTGATGAGCTTTACCGCAGCTGCCTCGCGCGTTTCGGTGATGACGGTGAAAA
CCTCTGACACATGCAGCTCCCGGAGACGGTCACAGCTTGTCTGTAAGCGGATGCCGGGAGCAGACAAGCC
CGTCAGGGCGCGTCAGCGGGTGTTGGCGGGTGTCGGGGCGCAGCCATGACCCAGTCACGTAGCGATAGCG
GAGTGTATACTGGCTTAACTATGCGGCATCAGAGCAGATTGTACTGAGAGTGCACCATTGCGGTGTGAAA
TACCGCACAGATGCGTAAGGAGAAAATACCGCATCAGGCGCTCTTCCGCTTCCTCGCTCACTGACTCGCT
GCGCTCGGTCGTTCGGCTGCGGCGAGCGGTATCAGCTCACTCAAAGGCGGTAATACGGTTATCCACAGAA
TCAGGGGATAACGCAGGAAAGAACATGTGAGCAAAAGGCCAGCAAAAGGCCAGGAACCGTAAAAAGGCCG
CGTTGCTGGCGTTTTTCCATAGGCTCCGCCCCCCTGACGAGCATCACAAAAATCGACGCTCAAGTCAGAG
GTGGCGAAACCCGACAGGACTATAAAGATACCAGGCGTTTCCCCCTGGAAGCTCCCTCGTGCGCTCTCCT
GTTCCGACCCTGCCGCTTACCGGATACCTGTCCGCCTTTCTCCCTTCGGGAAGCGTGGCGCTTTCTCATA
GCTCACGCTGTAGGTATCTCAGTTCGGTGTAGGTCGTTCGCTCCAAGCTGGGCTGTGTGCACGAACCCCC
CGTTCAGCCCGACCGCTGCGCCTTATCCGGTAACTATCGTCTTGAGTCCAACCCGGTAAGACACGACTTA
TCGCCACTGGCAGCAGCCACTGGTAACAGGATTAGCAGAGCGAGGTATGTAGGCGGTGCTACAGAGTTCT
TGAAGTGGTGGCCTAACTACGGCTACACTAGAAGGACAGTATTTGGTATCTGCGCTCTGCTGAAGCCAGT
TACCTTCGGAAAAAGAGTTGGTAGCTCTTGATCCGGCAAACAAACCACCGCTGGTAGCGGTGGTTTTTTT
GTTTGCAAGCAGCAGATTACGCGCAGAAAAAAAGGATCTCAAGAAGATCCTTTGATCTTTTCTACGGGGT
CTGACGCTCAGTGGAACGAAAACTCACGTTAAGGGATTTTGGTCATGAGATTATCAAAAAGGATCTTCAC
CTAGATCCTTTTAAATTAAAAATGAAGTTTTAAATCAATCTAAAGTATATATGAGTAAACTTGGTCTGAC
AGTTACCAATGCTTAATCAGTGAGGCACCTATCTCAGCGATCTGTCTATTTCGTTCATCCATAGTTGCCT
GACTCCCCGTCGTGTAGATAACTACGATACGGGAGGGCTTACCATCTGGCCCCAGTGCTGCAATGATACC
GCGAGACCCACGCTCACCGGCTCCAGATTTATCAGCAATAAACCAGCCAGCCGGAAGGGCCGAGCGCAGA
AGTGGTCCTGCAACTTTATCCGCCTCCATCCAGTCTATTAATTGTTGCCGGGAAGCTAGAGTAAGTAGTT
CGCCAGTTAATAGTTTGCGCAACGTTGTTGCCATTGCTGCAGGCATCGTGGTGTCACGCTCGTCGTTTGG
TATGGCTTCATTCAGCTCCGGTTCCCAACGATCAAGGCGAGTTACATGATCCCCCATGTTGTGCAAAAAA
GCGGTTAGCTCCTTCGGTCCTCCGATCGTTGTCAGAAGTAAGTTGGCCGCAGTGTTATCACTCATGGTTA
TGGCAGCACTGCATAATTCTCTTACTGTCATGCCATCCGTAAGATGCTTTTCTGTGACTGGTGAGTACTC
AACCAAGTCATTCTGAGAATAGTGTATGCGGCGACCGAGTTGCTCTTGCCCGGCGTCAATACGGGATAAT
ACCGCGCCACATAGCAGAACTTTAAAAGTGCTCATCATTGGAAAACGTTCTTCGGGGCGAAAACTCTCAA
GGATCTTACCGCTGTTGAGATCCAGTTCGATGTAACCCACTCGTGCACCCAACTGATCTTCAGCATCTTT
TACTTTCACCAGCGTTTCTGGGTGAGCAAAAACAGGAAGGCAAAATGCCGCAAAAAAGGGAATAAGGGCG
ACACGGAAATGTTGAATACTCATACTCTTCCTTTTTCAATATTATTGAAGCATTTATCAGGGTTATTGTC
TCATGAGCGGATACATATTTGAATGTATTTAGAAAAATAAACAAATAGGGGTTCCGCGCACATTTCCCCG
AAAAGTGCCACCTAAATTGTAAGCGTTAATATTTTGTTAAAATTCGCGTTAAATTTTTGTTAAATCAGCT
CATTTTTTAACCAATAGGCCGAAATCGGCAAAATCCCTTATAAATCAAAAGAATAGACCGAGATAGGGT
[37 nt withheld, positions 3780-3816]
AAAGAACGTGGACTCCAACGTCAAAGG
[49 nt withheld, positions 3844-3892]
T
[91 nt withheld, positions 3894-3984]
G
[124 nt withheld, positions 3986-4109]
CCCATTCGCCAATCCGGATATAGTTCCTCCTTTCAGCAAAAAACCCCTCAAGACCCGTTTAGAGGCCCCA
AGGGGTTATGCTAGTTATTGCTCAGCGGTGGCAGCAGCCAACTCAGCTTCCTTTCGGGCTTTGTTAGCAG
CCGGATCTCAGTGGTGGTGGTGGTGGTGCTCGAGGAATCCATTGTTAGAGCCTCCTTTAGTTCCGCCAAG
CTGTTGCTTTCGTCGATCGGAATATCCATTACGCATTTGATGCACGATTGAGTTAATCACTCTCTGCCAT
GCCAAAATCATCTCGTTCCTTTTGTCCTCGTCTGGTATATAAGCTGAAAGTGTCTCATCAATCTTCTCTG
CCATGCAAACCAAGAATATATCCCAGAAATGTGAATTGAATCCACGAGAAATGAAATCAACATGCCGGGC
TCCCAATTGTTCACAAGCTTCTCTCACTTGATCATCATTAAGCTCATATGTGATGATCAATTTGTAGAAG
AATGCTTGGATTGTTGAAGAAAGACCCAAAAATGCTGCATTTTGCATTGGGCTCTCATTTTCTGCGATTC
CAAATGCCAGTTTGATTGAAGTGGATCGTGTAGCCGATTTGTGCCAGATTTCTGTGAAGAGCTCAGGGCA
TTGAGCAAGAACTCTTGGCCATTCTTGAATCACCAATTTCTTTGTTTTAGCATTCAATGGTCCAACTTGT
GCTGAGCCAATTCCATTTCCAACCACTGGTTCCTTCTTTCCGCGGATCGTTGACAACAAGCCCATCATCT
AGACCTCCTTCTTAAAGTTAAACAAAATTATTACTAGAGGGGAATTGTTATCCGCTCACAATTCCCCTAT
AGTGAGTCGTATTAATTTCGCGGGATCGAGATCTCGATCCTCTACGCCGGACGCATCGTGGCCGGCATCA
CCGGCGCCACAGGTGCGGTTGCTGGCGCCTATATCGCCGACATCACCGATGGGGAAGATCGGGCTCGCCA
CTTCGGGCTCATGAGCGCTTGTTTCGGCGTGGGTATGGTGGCAGGCCCCGTGGCCGGGGGACTGTTGGGC
GCCATCTCCTTGCATGCACCATTCCTTGCGGCGGCGGTGCTCAACGGCCTCAACCTACTACTGGGCTGCT
TCCTAATGCAGGAGTCGCATAAGGGAGAGCGTCGAGATCCCGGACACCATCGAATGGCGCAAAACCTTTC
GCGGTATGGCATGATAGCGCCCGGAAGAGAGTCAATTCAGGGTGGTGAATGTGAAACCAGTAACGTTATA
CGATGTCGCAGAGTATGCCGGTGTCTCTTATCAGACCGTTTCCCGCGTGGTGAACCAGGCCAGCCACGTT
TCTGCGAAAACGCGGGAAAAAGTGGAAGCGGCGATGGCGGAGCTGAATTACATTCCCAACCGCGTGGCAC
AACAACTGGCGGGCAAACAGTCGTTGCTGATTGGCGTTGCCACCTCCAGTCTGGCCCTGCACGCGCCGTC
GCAAATTGTCGCGGCGATTAAATCTCGCGCCGATCAACTGGGTGCCAGCGTGGTGGTGTCGATGGTAGAA
CGAAGCGGCGTCGAAGCCTGTAAAGCGGCGGTGCACAATCTTCTCGCGCAACGCGTCAGTGGGCTGATCA
TTAACTATCCGCTGGATGACCAGGATGCCATTGCTGTGGAAGCTGCCTGCACTAATGTTCCGGCGTTATT
TCTTGATGTCTCTGACCAGACACCCATCAACAGTATTATTTTCTCCCATGAAGACGGTACGCGACTGGGC
GTGGAGCATCTGGTCGCATTGGGTCACCAGCAAATCGCGCTGTTAGCGGGCCCATTAAGTTCTGTCTCGG
CGCGTCTGCGTCTGGCTGGCTGGCAT
